Addgene plasmid #75970: RIPK4 gRNA (BRDN0001144783)
Purpose: 3rd generation lentiviral gRNA plasmid targeting human RIPK4
Depositing lab: John Doench & David Root. Depositing organization: Broad Institute. Publication: Optimized sgRNA design to maximize activity and minimize off-target effects of CRISPR-Cas9. Doench JG, Fusi N, Sullender M, Hegde M, Vaimberg EW, Donovan KF, Smith I, Tothova Z, Wilen C, Orchard R, Virgin HW, Listgarten J, Root DE. Nat Biotechnol. 2016 Jan 18. doi: 10.1038/nbt.3437. PubMed 26780180.
Backbone
  Vector backbone: lentiGuide-Puro
  Backbone manufacturer: Zhang Lab (Addgene plasmid # 52963)
  Vector type: Mammalian Expression, Lentiviral, CRISPR
  Selectable markers: Puromycin
Growth in bacteria
  Bacterial resistance: Ampicillin, 100 μg/mL
  Growth temperature: 37°C
  Growth strain: DH5alpha
  Copy number: High Copy
Gene/Insert
  Gene/Insert name: RIPK4 (alt names: RIPK4; NM_020639.2)
  gRNA/shRNA sequence: TGGAAGGTGGGCCTAACTCG
  Species: H. sapiens (human)
  Entrez Gene: RIPK4 (a.k.a. ANKK2, ANKRD3, CHANDS, DIK, NKRD3, PKK, PPS2, RIP4)
  Promoter: hU6
  Cloning method: Unknown
  Sequencing primers: 5′ U6-F; 3′ pS2-R
Terms and licenses: Academic/Nonprofit Terms; Industry Terms: Not Available to Industry
Depositor comments: The gRNA was designed to target the following Genbank reference sequence(s): NM_020639.2. Note that this plasmid does NOT contain Cas9. It should be used in conjunction with lentiCas9-Blast (Addgene #52962) or otherwise with cell lines already expressing Cas9. Browse the full kinome gRNA library at http://www.addgene.org/pooled-library/broadgpp-human-kinome/ or visit http://www.broadinstitute.org/rnai/public/ for detailed protocols and information.
How to cite: RIPK4 gRNA (BRDN0001144783) was a gift from John Doench & David Root (Addgene plasmid # 75970 ; http://n2t.net/addgene:75970 ; RRID:Addgene_75970)
