[The description below was written by a language model from this plasmid's Addgene catalogue record and pLannotate feature annotations shown in this document.]
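Description:
RIPK4 gRNA (BRDN0001144783) is a third-generation lentiviral CRISPR guide plasmid built on the lentiGuide-Puro backbone and designed to target human RIPK4, a receptor-interacting serine/threonine kinase. It is 8,323 nt long and is propagated in E. coli through a high-copy ColE1/pUC-type origin with ampicillin selection (AmpR under its own bla promoter). The backbone also carries an f1 origin, an SV40 origin and residual lac and T7/T3 cloning-vector elements.

The lentiviral transfer cassette begins with an RSV promoter fused to a truncated HIV-1 5' LTR, which makes genomic RNA production Tat-independent. This is followed by the Ψ packaging signal with a gag fragment, the Rev response element for Rev-dependent nuclear export, and a cPPT/CTS that aids nuclear import of the reverse-transcribed genome. Within this cassette, a human U6 RNA polymerase III promoter drives the RIPK4-specific spacer joined to the Streptococcus pyogenes Cas9 gRNA scaffold. A separate EF-1α promoter, including its intron A, expresses puromycin N-acetyltransferase so that transduced mammalian cells can be selected with puromycin. A WPRE enhances transcript expression, and the ΔU3 3' LTR renders the integrated provirus self-inactivating; an SV40 poly(A) signal lies downstream.

The plasmid does not encode Cas9, so it must be paired with a separate Cas9 vector or used in cells that already express Cas9. The guide was designed against the RIPK4 reference transcript and belongs to a human kinome gRNA collection. It is typically used for knockout or loss-of-function studies of RIPK4.
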