Features (pLannotate 1.2.2; 29 found; start..end, strand, type, name):
     14..80      +  CDS            small t antigen (fragment): SV40 (simian virus 40) small t antigen
    106..317     +  promoter       EF-1α core promoter: core promoter for human elongation factor EF-1α
    318..1256    +  intron         EF-1α intron A: intron upstream of the start codon of human EF-1α
   1278..1877    +  CDS            PuroR (fragment): puromycin N-acetyltransferase; pac from Streptomyces; confers resistance to puromycin
   1893..2481    +  misc_feature   WPRE: woodchuck hepatitis virus posttranscriptional regulatory element
   2532..2551    +  misc_feature   cPPT/CTS (fragment): central polypurine tract and central termination sequence of HIV-1
   2553..2786    +  LTR            3' LTR (ΔU3): self-inactivating 3' long terminal repeat (LTR) from HIV-1
   2864..2985    +  polyA_signal   SV40 poly(A) signal: SV40 polyadenylation signal
   3025..3160    +  rep_origin     SV40 ori: SV40 origin of replication
   3181..3199    -  promoter       T7 promoter: promoter for bacteriophage T7 RNA polymerase
   3207..3362    +  CDS            lacZα (fragment): LacZα fragment of β-galactosidase; lacZ fragment
   3367..3795    +  rep_origin     f1 ori (sequence partly withheld): f1 bacteriophage origin of replication; arrow indicates direction of (+) strand synthesis
   3848..3952    +  promoter       AmpR promoter: bla
   3953..4813    +  CDS            AmpR: β-lactamase; bla; confers resistance to ampicillin, carbenicillin, and related antibiotics
   4984..5572    +  rep_origin     ori: high-copy-number ColE1/pMB1/pBR322/pUC origin of replication
   5755..5847    +  CDS            lacI (fragment): lac repressor; lacI; The lac repressor binds to the lac operator to inhibit transcription in E. coli. This inhibition can be relieved by adding lactose or isopropyl-β-D-thiogalactopyranoside (IPTG).
   5860..5881    +  protein_bind   CAP binding site: CAP binding activates transcription in the presence of cAMP. E. coli catabolite activator protein
   5896..5926    +  promoter       lac promoter: promoter for the E. coli lac operon
   5934..5950    +  protein_bind   lac operator: The lac repressor binds to the lac operator to inhibit transcription in E. coli. This inhibition can be relieved by adding lactose or isopropyl-β-D-thiogalactopyranoside (IPTG). lac repressor encoded by lacI
   5995..6013    +  promoter       T3 promoter: promoter for bacteriophage T3 RNA polymerase
   6041..6267    +  promoter       RSV promoter: Rous sarcoma virus enhancer/promoter
   6268..6448    +  LTR            5' LTR (truncated): truncated 5' long terminal repeat (LTR) from HIV-1
   6495..6620    +  misc_feature   HIV-1 Ψ: packaging signal of human immunodeficiency virus type 1
   6604..6967    +  CDS            HIV-1 gag (fragment): gag protein from human immunodeficiency virus 1; gag
   7113..7346    +  misc_feature   RRE: The Rev response element (RRE) of HIV-1 allows for Rev-dependent mRNA export from the nucleus to the cytoplasm.
   7723..7749    +  CDS            Rev (fragment): human immunodeficiency virus 1 (HIV-1) Rev protein; rev; enhances nuclear export of unspliced and incompletely spliced viral mRNAs
   7753..7993    +  promoter       U6 promoter: RNA polymerase III promoter for human U6 snRNA
   8023..8098    +  misc_RNA       gRNA scaffold: guide RNA scaffold for the Streptococcus pyogenes CRISPR/Cas9 system
   8154..8271    +  misc_feature   cPPT/CTS: central polypurine tract and central termination sequence of HIV-1
>Addgene plasmid #75970 | RIPK4 gRNA (BRDN0001144783) | addgene full sequence | sequence record 184928 | Addgene Assembled Sequence
CCCGGGTGCAAAGATGGATAAAGTTTTAAACAGAGAGGAATCTTTGCAGCTAATGGACCTTCTAGGTCTT
GAAAGGAGTGGGAATTGGCTCCGGTGCCCGTCAGTGGGCAGAGCGCACATCGCCCACAGTCCCCGAGAAG
TTGGGGGGAGGGGTCGGCAATTGATCCGGTGCCTAGAGAAGGTGGCGCGGGGTAAACTGGGAAAGTGATG
TCGTGTACTGGCTCCGCCTTTTTCCCGAGGGTGGGGGAGAACCGTATATAAGTGCAGTAGTCGCCGTGAA
CGTTCTTTTTCGCAACGGGTTTGCCGCCAGAACACAGGTAAGTGCCGTGTGTGGTTCCCGCGGGCCTGGC
CTCTTTACGGGTTATGGCCCTTGCGTGCCTTGAATTACTTCCACCTGGCTGCAGTACGTGATTCTTGATC
CCGAGCTTCGGGTTGGAAGTGGGTGGGAGAGTTCGAGGCCTTGCGCTTAAGGAGCCCCTTCGCCTCGTGC
TTGAGTTGAGGCCTGGCCTGGGCGCTGGGGCCGCCGCGTGCGAATCTGGTGGCACCTTCGCGCCTGTCTC
GCTGCTTTCGATAAGTCTCTAGCCATTTAAAATTTTTGATGACCTGCTGCGACGCTTTTTTTCTGGCAAG
ATAGTCTTGTAAATGCGGGCCAAGATCTGCACACTGGTATTTCGGTTTTTGGGGCCGCGGGCGGCGACGG
GGCCCGTGCGTCCCAGCGCACATGTTCGGCGAGGCGGGGCCTGCGAGCGCGGCCACCGAGAATCGGACGG
GGGTAGTCTCAAGCTGGCCGGCCTGCTCTGGTGCCTGGCCTCGCGCCGCCGTGTATCGCCCCGCCCTGGG
CGGCAAGGCTGGCCCGGTCGGCACCAGTTGCGTGAGCGGAAAGATGGCCGCTTCCCGGCCCTGCTGCAGG
GAGCTCAAAATGGAGGACGCGGCGCTCGGGAGAGCGGGCGGGTGAGTCACCCACACAAAGGAAAAGGGCC
TTTCCGTCCTCAGCCGTCGCTTCATGTGACTCCACGGAGTACCGGGCGCCGTCCAGGCACCTCGATTAGT
TCTCGAGCTTTTGGAGTACGTCGTCTTTAGGTTGGGGGGAGGGGTTTTATGCGATGGAGTTTCCCCACAC
TGAGTGGGTGGAGACTGAAGTTAGGCCAGCTTGGCACTTGATGTAATTCTCCTTGGAATTTGCCCTTTTT
GAGTTTGGATCTTGGTTCATTCTCAAGCCTCAGACAGTGGTTCAAAGTTTTTTTCTTCCATTTCAGGTGT
CGTGACGTACGGCCACCATGACCGAGTACAAGCCCACGGTGCGCCTCGCCACCCGCGACGACGTCCCCAG
GGCCGTACGCACCCTCGCCGCCGCGTTCGCCGACTACCCCGCCACGCGCCACACCGTCGATCCGGACCGC
CACATCGAGCGGGTCACCGAGCTGCAAGAACTCTTCCTCACGCGCGTCGGGCTCGACATCGGCAAGGTGT
GGGTCGCGGACGACGGCGCCGCCGTGGCGGTCTGGACCACGCCGGAGAGCGTCGAAGCGGGGGCGGTGTT
CGCCGAGATCGGCCCGCGCATGGCCGAGTTGAGCGGTTCCCGGCTGGCCGCGCAGCAACAGATGGAAGGC
CTCCTGGCGCCGCACCGGCCCAAGGAGCCCGCGTGGTTCCTGGCCACCGTCGGAGTCTCGCCCGACCACC
AGGGCAAGGGTCTGGGCAGCGCCGTCGTGCTCCCCGGAGTGGAGGCGGCCGAGCGCGCCGGGGTGCCCGC
CTTCCTGGAGACCTCCGCGCCCCGCAACCTCCCCTTCTACGAGCGGCTCGGCTTCACCGTCACCGCCGAC
GTCGAGGTGCCCGAAGGACCGCGCACCTGGTGCATGACCCGCAAGCCCGGTGCCTGAACGCGTTAAGTCG
ACAATCAACCTCTGGATTACAAAATTTGTGAAAGATTGACTGGTATTCTTAACTATGTTGCTCCTTTTAC
GCTATGTGGATACGCTGCTTTAATGCCTTTGTATCATGCTATTGCTTCCCGTATGGCTTTCATTTTCTCC
TCCTTGTATAAATCCTGGTTGCTGTCTCTTTATGAGGAGTTGTGGCCCGTTGTCAGGCAACGTGGCGTGG
TGTGCACTGTGTTTGCTGACGCAACCCCCACTGGTTGGGGCATTGCCACCACCTGTCAGCTCCTTTCCGG
GACTTTCGCTTTCCCCCTCCCTATTGCCACGGCGGAACTCATCGCCGCCTGCCTTGCCCGCTGCTGGACA
GGGGCTCGGCTGTTGGGCACTGACAATTCCGTGGTGTTGTCGGGGAAATCATCGTCCTTTCCTTGGCTGC
TCGCCTGTGTTGCCACCTGGATTCTGCGCGGGACGTCCTTCTGCTACGTCCCTTCGGCCCTCAATCCAGC
GGACCTTCCTTCCCGCGGCCTGCTGCCGGCTCTGCGGCCTCTTCCGCGTCTTCGCCTTCGCCCTCAGACG
AGTCGGATCTCCCTTTGGGCCGCCTCCCCGCGTCGACTTTAAGACCAATGACTTACAAGGCAGCTGTAGA
TCTTAGCCACTTTTTAAAAGAAAAGGGGGGACTGGAAGGGCTAATTCACTCCCAACGAAGACAAGATCTG
CTTTTTGCTTGTACTGGGTCTCTCTGGTTAGACCAGATCTGAGCCTGGGAGCTCTCTGGCTAACTAGGGA
ACCCACTGCTTAAGCCTCAATAAAGCTTGCCTTGAGTGCTTCAAGTAGTGTGTGCCCGTCTGTTGTGTGA
CTCTGGTAACTAGAGATCCCTCAGACCCTTTTAGTCAGTGTGGAAAATCTCTAGCAGTACGTATAGTAGT
TCATGTCATCTTATTATTCAGTATTTATAACTTGCAAAGAAATGAATATCAGAGAGTGAGAGGAACTTGT
TTATTGCAGCTTATAATGGTTACAAATAAAGCAATAGCATCACAAATTTCACAAATAAAGCATTTTTTTC
ACTGCATTCTAGTTGTGGTTTGTCCAAACTCATCAATGTATCTTATCATGTCTGGCTCTAGCTATCCCGC
CCCTAACTCCGCCCATCCCGCCCCTAACTCCGCCCAGTTCCGCCCATTCTCCGCCCCATGGCTGACTAAT
TTTTTTTATTTATGCAGAGGCCGAGGCCGCCTCGGCCTCTGAGCTATTCCAGAAGTAGTGAGGAGGCTTT
TTTGGAGGCCTAGGGACGTACCCAATTCGCCCTATAGTGAGTCGTATTACGCGCGCTCACTGGCCGTCGT
TTTACAACGTCGTGACTGGGAAAACCCTGGCGTTACCCAACTTAATCGCCTTGCAGCACATCCCCCTTTC
GCCAGCTGGCGTAATAGCGAAGAGGCCCGCACCGATCGCCCTTCCCAACAGTTGCGCAGCCTGAATGGCG
AATGGG
[124 nt withheld, positions 3367-3490]
C
[91 nt withheld, positions 3492-3582]
A
[49 nt withheld, positions 3584-3632]
CCTTTGACGTTGGAGTCCACGTTCTTT
[37 nt withheld, positions 3660-3696]
ACCCTATCTCGGTCTATTCTTTTGATTTATAAGGGATTTTGCCGATTTCGGCCTATTGGTTAAAAAATGA
GCTGATTTAACAAAAATTTAACGCGAATTTTAACAAAATATTAACGCTTACAATTTAGGTGGCACTTTTC
GGGGAAATGTGCGCGGAACCCCTATTTGTTTATTTTTCTAAATACATTCAAATATGTATCCGCTCATGAG
ACAATAACCCTGATAAATGCTTCAATAATATTGAAAAAGGAAGAGTATGAGTATTCAACATTTCCGTGTC
GCCCTTATTCCCTTTTTTGCGGCATTTTGCCTTCCTGTTTTTGCTCACCCAGAAACGCTGGTGAAAGTAA
AAGATGCTGAAGATCAGTTGGGTGCACGAGTGGGTTACATCGAACTGGATCTCAACAGCGGTAAGATCCT
TGAGAGTTTTCGCCCCGAAGAACGTTTTCCAATGATGAGCACTTTTAAAGTTCTGCTATGTGGCGCGGTA
TTATCCCGTATTGACGCCGGGCAAGAGCAACTCGGTCGCCGCATACACTATTCTCAGAATGACTTGGTTG
AGTACTCACCAGTCACAGAAAAGCATCTTACGGATGGCATGACAGTAAGAGAATTATGCAGTGCTGCCAT
AACCATGAGTGATAACACTGCGGCCAACTTACTTCTGACAACGATCGGAGGACCGAAGGAGCTAACCGCT
TTTTTGCACAACATGGGGGATCATGTAACTCGCCTTGATCGTTGGGAACCGGAGCTGAATGAAGCCATAC
CAAACGACGAGCGTGACACCACGATGCCTGTAGCAATGGCAACAACGTTGCGCAAACTATTAACTGGCGA
ACTACTTACTCTAGCTTCCCGGCAACAATTAATAGACTGGATGGAGGCGGATAAAGTTGCAGGACCACTT
CTGCGCTCGGCCCTTCCGGCTGGCTGGTTTATTGCTGATAAATCTGGAGCCGGTGAGCGTGGGTCTCGCG
GTATCATTGCAGCACTGGGGCCAGATGGTAAGCCCTCCCGTATCGTAGTTATCTACACGACGGGGAGTCA
GGCAACTATGGATGAACGAAATAGACAGATCGCTGAGATAGGTGCCTCACTGATTAAGCATTGGTAACTG
TCAGACCAAGTTTACTCATATATACTTTAGATTGATTTAAAACTTCATTTTTAATTTAAAAGGATCTAGG
TGAAGATCCTTTTTGATAATCTCATGACCAAAATCCCTTAACGTGAGTTTTCGTTCCACTGAGCGTCAGA
CCCCGTAGAAAAGATCAAAGGATCTTCTTGAGATCCTTTTTTTCTGCGCGTAATCTGCTGCTTGCAAACA
AAAAAACCACCGCTACCAGCGGTGGTTTGTTTGCCGGATCAAGAGCTACCAACTCTTTTTCCGAAGGTAA
CTGGCTTCAGCAGAGCGCAGATACCAAATACTGTTCTTCTAGTGTAGCCGTAGTTAGGCCACCACTTCAA
GAACTCTGTAGCACCGCCTACATACCTCGCTCTGCTAATCCTGTTACCAGTGGCTGCTGCCAGTGGCGAT
AAGTCGTGTCTTACCGGGTTGGACTCAAGACGATAGTTACCGGATAAGGCGCAGCGGTCGGGCTGAACGG
GGGGTTCGTGCACACAGCCCAGCTTGGAGCGAACGACCTACACCGAACTGAGATACCTACAGCGTGAGCT
ATGAGAAAGCGCCACGCTTCCCGAAGGGAGAAAGGCGGACAGGTATCCGGTAAGCGGCAGGGTCGGAACA
GGAGAGCGCACGAGGGAGCTTCCAGGGGGAAACGCCTGGTATCTTTATAGTCCTGTCGGGTTTCGCCACC
TCTGACTTGAGCGTCGATTTTTGTGATGCTCGTCAGGGGGGCGGAGCCTATGGAAAAACGCCAGCAACGC
GGCCTTTTTACGGTTCCTGGCCTTTTGCTGGCCTTTTGCTCACATGTTCTTTCCTGCGTTATCCCCTGAT
TCTGTGGATAACCGTATTACCGCCTTTGAGTGAGCTGATACCGCTCGCCGCAGCCGAACGACCGAGCGCA
GCGAGTCAGTGAGCGAGGAAGCGGAAGAGCGCCCAATACGCAAACCGCCTCTCCCCGCGCGTTGGCCGAT
TCATTAATGCAGCTGGCACGACAGGTTTCCCGACTGGAAAGCGGGCAGTGAGCGCAACGCAATTAATGTG
AGTTAGCTCACTCATTAGGCACCCCAGGCTTTACACTTTATGCTTCCGGCTCGTATGTTGTGTGGAATTG
TGAGCGGATAACAATTTCACACAGGAAACAGCTATGACCATGATTACGCCAAGCGCGCAATTAACCCTCA
CTAAAGGGAACAAAAGCTGGAGCTGCAAGCTTAATGTAGTCTTATGCAATACTCTTGTAGTCTTGCAACA
TGGTAACGATGAGTTAGCAACATGCCTTACAAGGAGAGAAAAAGCACCGTGCATGCCGATTGGTGGAAGT
AAGGTGGTACGATCGTGCCTTATTAGGAAGGCAACAGACGGGTCTGACATGGATTGGACGAACCACTGAA
TTGCCGCATTGCAGAGATATTGTATTTAAGTGCCTAGCTCGATACATAAACGGGTCTCTCTGGTTAGACC
AGATCTGAGCCTGGGAGCTCTCTGGCTAACTAGGGAACCCACTGCTTAAGCCTCAATAAAGCTTGCCTTG
AGTGCTTCAAGTAGTGTGTGCCCGTCTGTTGTGTGACTCTGGTAACTAGAGATCCCTCAGACCCTTTTAG
TCAGTGTGGAAAATCTCTAGCAGTGGCGCCCGAACAGGGACTTGAAAGCGAAAGGGAAACCAGAGGAGCT
CTCTCGACGCAGGACTCGGCTTGCTGAAGCGCGCACGGCAAGAGGCGAGGGGCGGCGACTGGTGAGTACG
CCAAAAATTTTGACTAGCGGAGGCTAGAAGGAGAGAGATGGGTGCGAGAGCGTCAGTATTAAGCGGGGGA
GAATTAGATCGCGATGGGAAAAAATTCGGTTAAGGCCAGGGGGAAAGAAAAAATATAAATTAAAACATAT
AGTATGGGCAAGCAGGGAGCTAGAACGATTCGCAGTTAATCCTGGCCTGTTAGAAACATCAGAAGGCTGT
AGACAAATACTGGGACAGCTACAACCATCCCTTCAGACAGGATCAGAAGAACTTAGATCATTATATAATA
CAGTAGCAACCCTCTATTGTGTGCATCAAAGGATAGAGATAAAAGACACCAAGGAAGCTTTAGACAAGAT
AGAGGAAGAGCAAAACAAAAGTAAGACCACCGCACAGCAAGCGGCCGCTGATCTTCAGACCTGGAGGAGG
AGATATGAGGGACAATTGGAGAAGTGAATTATATAAATATAAAGTAGTAAAAATTGAACCATTAGGAGTA
GCACCCACCAAGGCAAAGAGAAGAGTGGTGCAGAGAGAAAAAAGAGCAGTGGGAATAGGAGCTTTGTTCC
TTGGGTTCTTGGGAGCAGCAGGAAGCACTATGGGCGCAGCGTCAATGACGCTGACGGTACAGGCCAGACA
ATTATTGTCTGGTATAGTGCAGCAGCAGAACAATTTGCTGAGGGCTATTGAGGCGCAACAGCATCTGTTG
CAACTCACAGTCTGGGGCATCAAGCAGCTCCAGGCAAGAATCCTGGCTGTGGAAAGATACCTAAAGGATC
AACAGCTCCTGGGGATTTGGGGTTGCTCTGGAAAACTCATTTGCACCACTGCTGTGCCTTGGAATGCTAG
TTGGAGTAATAAATCTCTGGAACAGATTTGGAATCACACGACCTGGATGGAGTGGGACAGAGAAATTAAC
AATTACACAAGCTTAATACACTCCTTAATTGAAGAATCGCAAAACCAGCAAGAAAAGAATGAACAAGAAT
TATTGGAATTAGATAAATGGGCAAGTTTGTGGAATTGGTTTAACATAACAAATTGGCTGTGGTATATAAA
ATTATTCATAATGATAGTAGGAGGCTTGGTAGGTTTAAGAATAGTTTTTGCTGTACTTTCTATAGTGAAT
AGAGTTAGGCAGGGATATTCACCATTATCGTTTCAGACCCACCTCCCAACCCCGAGGGGACCCAGAGAGG
GCCTATTTCCCATGATTCCTTCATATTTGCATATACGATACAAGGCTGTTAGAGAGATAATTAGAATTAA
TTTGACTGTAAACACAAAGATATTAGTACAAAATACGTGACGTAGAAAGTAATAATTTCTTGGGTAGTTT
GCAGTTTTAAAATTATGTTTTAAAATGGACTATCATATGCTTACCGTAACTTGAAAGTATTTCGATTTCT
TGGCTTTATATATCTTGTGGAAAGGACGAAACACCGTGGAAGGTGGGCCTAACTCGGTTTTAGAGCTAGA
AATAGCAAGTTAAAATAAGGCTAGTCCGTTATCAACTTGAAAAAGTGGCACCGAGTCGGTGCTTTTTTAA
GCTTGGCGTAACTAGATCTTGAGACAAATGGCAGTATTCATCCACAATTTTAAAAGAAAAGGGGGGATTG
GGGGGTACAGTGCAGGGGAAAGAATAGTAGACATAATAGCAACAGACATACAAACTAAAGAATTACAAAA
ACAAATTACAAAAATTCAAAATTTTCGGGTTTATTACAGGGACAGCAGAGATCCACTTTGGCGCCGGCTC
GAGGGGG
