>Addgene plasmid #75970 | RIPK4 gRNA (BRDN0001144783) | depositor partial sequence | sequence record 143430 | Target Sequence
TGGAAGGTGGGCCTAACTCG
