>Addgene plasmid #75970 | RIPK4 gRNA (BRDN0001144783) | addgene partial sequence | sequence record 184927 | hU6-F
GTGACGTAGAAAGTAATAATTTCTTGGGTAGTTTGCAGTTTTAAAATTATGTTTTAAAATGGACTATCAT
ATGCTTACCGTAACTTGAAAGTATTTCGATTTCTTGGCTTTATATATCTTGTGGAAAGGACGAAACACCG
TGGAAGGTGGGCCTAACTCGGTTTTAGAGCTAGAAATAGCAAGTTAAAATAAGGCTAGTCCGTTATCAAC
TTGAAAAAGTGGCACCGAGTCGGTGCTTTTTTAAGCTTGGCGTAACTAGATCTTGAGACAAATGGCAGTA
TTCATCCACAATTTTAAAAGAAAAGGGGGGATTGGGGGGTACAGTGCAGGGGAAAGAATAGTAGACATAA
TAGCAACAGACATACAAACTAAAGAATTACAAAAACAAATTACAAAAATTCAAAATTTTCGGGTTTATTA
CAGGGACAGCAGAGATCCACTTTGGCGCCGGCTCGAGGGGGCCCGGGTGCAAAGATGGATAAAGTTTTAA
ACAGAGAGGAATCTTTGCAGCTAATGGACCTTCTAGGTCTTGAAAGGAGTGGGAATTGGCTCCGGTGCCC
GTCAGTGGGC
